Addgene plasmid #140229: pSLQ8702 pHR-TRE3G-AcrVA1-EF1a-sfGFP-T2A-rtta-WPRE
Purpose: Dox-inducible expression of anti-Cpf1 AcrVA1. Constitutive EF1a driven rtTA and GFP
Depositing lab: Stanley Qi. Depositing organization: Stanford University. Publication: Multiple Input Sensing and Signal Integration Using a Split Cas12a System. Kempton HR, Goudy LE, Love KS, Qi LS. Mol Cell. 2020 Jan 30. pii: S1097-2765(20)30037-X. doi: 10.1016/j.molcel.2020.01.016. PubMed 32027839.
Backbone
  Vector backbone: pHR
  Vector type: Mammalian Expression, Lentiviral
  Selectable markers: GFP fluorescence
Growth in bacteria
  Bacterial resistance: Ampicillin, 100 μg/mL
  Growth temperature: 37°C
  Growth strain: NEB Stable
  Copy number: High Copy
Gene/Insert
  Gene/Insert name: AntiCRISPR protein AcrVA1
  Promoter: TRE3G
  Cloning method: Gibson Cloning
  Sequencing primers: 5′ cgggtttattacagggacagcagag
Terms and licenses: Academic/Nonprofit Terms; Industry Terms: Not Available to Industry
How to cite: pSLQ8702 pHR-TRE3G-AcrVA1-EF1a-sfGFP-T2A-rtta-WPRE was a gift from Stanley Qi (Addgene plasmid # 140229 ; http://n2t.net/addgene:140229 ; RRID:Addgene_140229)
