[The description below was written by a language model from this plasmid's Addgene catalogue record and pLannotate feature annotations shown in this document.]
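Description:
pSLQ8702 pHR-TRE3G-AcrVA1-EF1a-sfGFP-T2A-rtta-WPRE is a 12 kb HIV-1-based lentiviral transfer plasmid on the pHR backbone, built for doxycycline-inducible expression of the anti-CRISPR protein AcrVA1, an inhibitor of Cas12a (Cpf1), in mammalian cells. It is maintained in E. coli through a high-copy ColE1/pUC-type origin and an ampicillin resistance gene. The backbone also carries remnants of older vector history, including an SV40 promoter followed by gpt fragments, SV40 small t intron and poly(A) sequences, and pieces of tetracycline resistance, bom and rop. These lie outside the viral genome. The packaged region runs from a truncated 5' LTR through the Ψ packaging signal, partial gag and env sequences, the Rev response element and the cPPT/CTS, and ends in a self-inactivating ΔU3 3' LTR.

Between these viral elements sit two expression units that make the system self-contained. A TRE3G promoter is placed upstream of the AcrVA1 coding sequence. The automated annotation does not label this open reading frame, but an unannotated interval between TRE3G and the next promoter corresponds to its expected position. Downstream, an EF-1α promoter constitutively drives superfolder GFP joined via a T2A self-cleaving peptide to rtTA, whose DNA-binding portion is annotated as tetR. A WPRE follows to enhance transcript stability and expression. Transduced cells are therefore identified by GFP fluorescence, the only mammalian marker listed, and produce the transactivator continuously, while AcrVA1 is switched on only when doxycycline allows rtTA to bind TRE3G. The associated publication concerns input sensing and signal integration with a split Cas12a system, where such a construct provides drug-controlled suppression of Cas12a activity.
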