Features (pLannotate 1.2.2; 36 found; start..end, strand, type, name):
      1..234     +  misc_feature   RRE: The Rev response element (RRE) of HIV-1 allows for Rev-dependent mRNA export from the nucleus to the cytoplasm.
    611..711     +  CDS            Rev (fragment): human immunodeficiency virus 1 (HIV-1) Rev protein; rev; enhances nuclear export of unspliced and incompletely spliced viral mRNAs
    748..865     +  misc_feature   cPPT/CTS: central polypurine tract and central termination sequence of HIV-1
    902..924     -  misc_feature   MCS (fragment): pBluescript multiple cloning site
    954..1330    +  promoter       TRE3G promoter: 3rd-generation Tet-responsive promoter that can be activated by binding of Tet-On® 3G
   1874..2964    +  promoter       EF-1α promoter (fragment): strong constitutive promoter for human elongation factor EF-1α
   2980..3693    +  CDS            Superfolder GFP: Superfolder GFP is a basic (constitutively fluorescent) green fluorescent protein published in 2005, derived from Aequorea victoria. It is reported to be a very rapidly-maturing weak dimer.
   3769..4386    +  CDS            tetR: TETR2_ECOLX - Experimental evidence at protein level: Swiss-Prot protein existence level 1. TetR is the repressor of the tetracycline resistance element; its N-terminal region forms a helix-turn-helix structure and binds DNA. Binding of tetracycline to TetR reduces the repressor affinity for the tetracycline resistance gene (tetA) promoter operator sites. From Escherichia coli.
   4526..4556    +  misc_feature   MCS (fragment): pUC18/19 multiple cloning site
   4557..4575    +  misc_feature   MCS (fragment): pBluescript multiple cloning site
   4575..5163    +  misc_feature   WPRE: woodchuck hepatitis virus posttranscriptional regulatory element
   5164..5186    +  misc_feature   MCS (fragment): pBluescript multiple cloning site
   5203..5271    +  CDS            nef (fragment): NEF_HV1Z2 - Experimental evidence at protein level: Swiss-Prot protein existence level 1. Extracellular Nef protein targets CD4(+) T-lymphocytes for apoptosis by interacting with CXCR4 surface receptors. From Human immunodeficiency virus type 1 group M subtype D (isolate Z2/CDC-Z34) (HIV-1).
   5273..5506    +  LTR            3' LTR (ΔU3): self-inactivating 3' long terminal repeat (LTR) from HIV-1
   5531..5549    -  promoter       SP6 promoter: promoter for bacteriophage SP6 RNA polymerase
   5777..6056    +  CDS            TcR (fragment): tetracycline efflux protein; tet; confers resistance to tetracycline
   6057..6105    -  misc_feature   bom (fragment): basis of mobility region from pBR322
   6207..6242    -  CDS            rop (fragment): Rop protein, which maintains plasmids at low copy number; rop
   6337..6441    +  promoter       AmpR promoter: bla
   6442..7302    +  CDS            AmpR: β-lactamase; bla; confers resistance to ampicillin, carbenicillin, and related antibiotics
   7473..8061    +  rep_origin     ori: high-copy-number ColE1/pMB1/pBR322/pUC origin of replication
   8244..8300    +  CDS            lacI (fragment): lac repressor; lacI; The lac repressor binds to the lac operator to inhibit transcription in E. coli. This inhibition can be relieved by adding lactose or isopropyl-β-D-thiogalactopyranoside (IPTG).
   8307..8636    +  promoter       SV40 promoter: SV40 enhancer and early promoter
   8836..8955    +  CDS            gpt (fragment): XGPT_ECOLI - Also known as gpp, gxu. Experimental evidence at protein level: Swiss-Prot protein existence level 1. Purine salvage pathway enzyme that catalyzes the transfer of the ribosyl-5-phosphate group from 5-phospho-alpha-D-ribose 1- diphosphate (PRPP) to the N9 position of the 6-oxopurines guanine and xanthine to form the corresponding ribonucleotides GMP (guanosine 5'- monophosphate) and XMP (xanthosine 5'-monophosphate), with the release of PPi. To a lesser extent, also acts on hypoxanthine (PubMed:9100006, PubMed:3886014). Does not ribophosphorylate adenine (PubMed:3886014). From Esch
   8955..9290    +  CDS            gpt (fragment): XGPT_ECOLI - Also known as gpp, gxu. Experimental evidence at protein level: Swiss-Prot protein existence level 1. Purine salvage pathway enzyme that catalyzes the transfer of the ribosyl-5-phosphate group from 5-phospho-alpha-D-ribose 1- diphosphate (PRPP) to the N9 position of the 6-oxopurines guanine and xanthine to form the corresponding ribonucleotides GMP (guanosine 5'- monophosphate) and XMP (xanthosine 5'-monophosphate), with the release of PPi. To a lesser extent, also acts on hypoxanthine (PubMed:9100006, PubMed:3886014). Does not ribophosphorylate adenine (PubMed:3886014). From Esch
   9385..9690    +  CDS            frsA (fragment): FRSA_ECOLI - Also known as yafA. Experimental evidence at protein level: Swiss-Prot protein existence level 1. Catalyzes the hydrolysis of esters (PubMed:15808744). Displays esterase activity toward pNP-butyrate (PubMed:15808744). May stimulate mixed-acid fermentation by acting as a fermentation/respiration switch that down-regulates respiration and up- regulates fermentation rates (PubMed:15169777). From Escherichia coli (strain K12).
   9694..9768    +  CDS            small t antigen (fragment): SV40 (simian virus 40) small t antigen
   9770..9835    +  intron         small t intron: SV40 (simian virus 40) small t antigen intron
   9965..9985    +  CDS            SV40 NLS: nuclear localization signal of SV40 (simian virus 40) large T antigen
  10304..10387   +  CDS            large T antigen (fragment): large T antigen from SV40 (simian virus 40)
  10410..10544   +  polyA_signal   SV40 poly(A) signal: SV40 polyadenylation signal
  10711..11040   +  CDS            nef (fragment): NEF_HV1BR - Experimental evidence at protein level: Swiss-Prot protein existence level 1. Extracellular Nef protein targets CD4(+) T-lymphocytes for apoptosis by interacting with CXCR4 surface receptors (PubMed:14990729). From Human immunodeficiency virus type 1 group M subtype B (isolate BRU/LAI) (HIV-1).
  11088..11345   +  LTR            5' LTR (truncated): truncated 5' long terminal repeat (LTR) from HIV-1
  11392..11517   +  misc_feature   HIV-1 Ψ: packaging signal of human immunodeficiency virus type 1
  11501..11839   +  CDS            HIV-1 gag (fragment): gag protein from human immunodeficiency virus 1; gag
  11838..12011   +  CDS            env (fragment): ENV_HV1W1 - Experimental evidence at protein level: Swiss-Prot protein existence level 1. [Transmembrane protein gp41]: Acts as a class I viral fusion protein. Under the current model, the protein has at least 3 conformational states: pre-fusion native state, pre-hairpin intermediate state, and post-fusion hairpin state. During fusion of viral and target intracellular membranes, the coiled coil regions (heptad repeats) assume a trimer-of-hairpins structure, positioning the fusion peptide in close proximity to the C-terminal region of the ectodomain. The formation of this structure appears to d
>Addgene plasmid #140229 | pSLQ8702 pHR-TRE3G-AcrVA1-EF1a-sfGFP-T2A-rtta-WPRE | addgene full sequence | sequence record 296742 | Addgene NGS Result
AGGAGCTTTGTTCCTTGGGTTCTTGGGAGCAGCAGGAAGCACTATGGGCGCAGCGTCAATGACGCTGACG
GTACAGGCCAGACAATTATTGTCTGGTATAGTGCAGCAGCAGAACAATTTGCTGAGGGCTATTGAGGCGC
AACAGCATCTGTTGCAACTCACAGTCTGGGGCATCAAGCAGCTCCAGGCAAGAATCCTGGCTGTGGAAAG
ATACCTAAAGGATCAACAGCTCCTGGGGATTTGGGGTTGCTCTGGAAAACTCATTTGCACCACTGCTGTG
CCTTGGAATGCTAGTTGGAGTAATAAATCTCTGGAACAGATTTGGAATCACACGACCTGGATGGAGTGGG
ACAGAGAAATTAACAATTACACAAGCTTAATACACTCCTTAATTGAAGAATCGCAAAACCAGCAAGAAAA
GAATGAACAAGAATTATTGGAATTAGATAAATGGGCAAGTTTGTGGAATTGGTTTAACATAACAAATTGG
CTGTGGTATATAAAATTATTCATAATGATAGTAGGAGGCTTGGTAGGTTTAAGAATAGTTTTTGCTGTAC
TTTCTATAGTGAATAGAGTTAGGCAGGGATATTCACCATTATCGTTTCAGACCCACCTCCCAACCCCGAG
GGGACCCGACAGGCCCGAAGGAATAGAAGAAGAAGGTGGAGAGAGAGACAGAGACAGATCCATTCGATTA
GTGAACGGATCTCGACGGTATCGCCAAATGGCAGTATTCATCCACAATTTTAAAAGAAAAGGGGGGATTG
GGGGGTACAGTGCAGGGGAAAGAATAGTAGACATAATAGCAACAGACATACAAACTAAAGAATTACAAAA
ACAAATTACAAAAATTCAAAATTTTCGGGTTTATTACAGGGACAGCAGAGATCCAGTTTGGATCGATAAG
CTTGATATCGAATTACATATGCTGATATCTCCACCCCACAGTGGTTTACTCCCTATCAGTGATAGAGAAC
GTATGAAGAGTTTACTCCCTATCAGTGATAGAGAACGTATGCAGACTTTACTCCCTATCAGTGATAGAGA
ACGTATAAGGAGTTTACTCCCTATCAGTGATAGAGAACGTATGACCAGTTTACTCCCTATCAGTGATAGA
GAACGTATCTACAGTTTACTCCCTATCAGTGATAGAGAACGTATATCCAGTTTACTCCCTATCAGTGATA
GAGAACGTATAAGCTTTAGGCGTGTACGGTGGGCGCCTATAAAAGCAGAGCTCGTTTAGTGAACCGTCAG
ATCGCCTGGAGCAATTCCACAACACTTTTGTCTTATACCAACTTTCCGTACCACTTCCTACCCTCGTAAA
GAATTCCCACCATGTCAAAGGCTATGTATGAAGCCAAAGAACGATATGCGAAGAAGAAGATGCAGGAGAA
CACTAAGATAGACACTCTCACCGATGAGCAGCATGACGCTCTCGCCCAGCTTTGCGCGTTTAGACATAAG
TTTCATTCTAACAAAGATTCCCTGTTTCTTTCCGAATCAGCGTTCAGTGGGGAGTTTAGTTTCGAGATGC
AGTCTGACGAGAACTCCAAGTTGAGGGAAGTAGGACTCCCCACAATCGAATGGTCCTTTTACGACAATTC
TCACATACCCGACGACAGCTTTAGAGAGTGGTTCAATTTTGCTAACTATTCTGAGCTTTCAGAAACAATA
CAAGAGCAGGGTCTTGAACTCGACCTGGATGATGACGAAACCTACGAGCTGGTCTATGATGAGCTTTATA
CAGAGGCGATGGGAGAATACGAGGAATTGAACCAGGATATAGAGAAATACCTTCGCAGAATAGATGAGGA
ACATGGCACGCAATACTGTCCAACTGGTTTTGCGCGGCTGAGATAAGGATCCGAATTGAACCGGTGCCTA
GAGAAGGTGGCGCGGGGTAAACTGGGAAAGTGATGTCGTGTACTGGCTCCGCCTTTTTCCCGAGGGTGGG
GGAGAACCGTATATAAGTGCAGTAGTCGCCGTGAACGTTCTTTTTCGCAACGGGTTTGCCGCCAGAACAC
AGGTAAGTGCCGTGTGTGGTTCCCGCGGGCCTGGCCTCTTTACGGGTTATGGCCCTTGCGTGCCTTGAAT
TACTTCCACCTGGCTCCAGTACGTGATTCTTGATCCCGAGCTGGAGCCAGGGGCGGGCCTTGCGCTTTAG
GAGCCCCTTCGCCTCGTGCTTGAGTTGAGGCCTGGCCTGGGCGCTGGGGCCGCCGCGTGCGAATCTGGTG
GCACCTTCGCGCCTGTCTCGCTGCTTTCGATAAGTCTCTAGCCATTTAAAATTTTTGATGACGTGCTGCG
ACGCTTTTTTTCTGGCAAGATAGTCTTGTAAATGCGGGCCAGGATCTGCACACTGGTATTTCGGTTTTTG
GGCCCGCGGCCGGCGACGGGGCCCGTGCGTCCCAGCGCACATGTTCGGCGAGGCGGGGCCTGCGAGCGCG
GCCACCGAGAATCGGACGGGGGTAGTCTCAAGCTGGCCGGCCTGCTCTGGTGCCTGGCCTCGCGCCGCCG
TGTATCGCCCCGCCCTGGGCGGCAAGGCTGGCCCGGTCGGCACCAGTTGCGTGAGCGGAAAGATGGCCGC
TTCCCGGCCCTGCTCCAGGGGGCTCAAAATGGAGGACGCGGCGCTCGGGAGAGCGGGCGGGTGAGTCACC
CACACAAAGGAAAAGGGCCTTTCCGTCCTCAGCCGTCGCTTCATGTGACTCCACGGAGTACCGGGCGCCG
TCCAGGCACCTCGATTAGTTCTGGAGCTTTTGGAGTACGTCGTCTTTAGGTTGGGGGGAGGGGTTTTATG
CGATGGAGTTTCCCCACACTGAGTGGGTGGAGACTGAAGTTAGGCCAGCTTGGCACTTGATGTAATTCTC
CTTGGAATTTGGCCTTTTTGAGTTTGGATCTTGGTTCATTCTCAAGCCTCAGACAGTGGTTCAAAGTTTT
TTTCTTCCATTTCAGGTGTCGTGAACAACGCGTACGACCATGAGCAAAGGAGAAGAACTTTTCACTGGAG
TTGTCCCAATTCTTGTTGAATTAGATGGTGATGTTAATGGGCACAAATTTTCTGTCCGTGGAGAGGGTGA
AGGTGATGCTACAAACGGAAAACTCACCCTTAAATTTATTTGCACTACTGGAAAACTACCTGTTCCGTGG
CCAACACTTGTCACTACTCTGACCTATGGTGTTCAATGCTTTTCCCGTTATCCGGATCACATGAAACGGC
ATGACTTTTTCAAGAGTGCCATGCCCGAAGGTTATGTACAGGAACGCACTATATCTTTCAAAGATGACGG
GACCTACAAGACGCGTGCTGAAGTCAAGTTTGAAGGTGATACCCTTGTTAATCGTATCGAGTTAAAGGGT
ATTGATTTTAAAGAAGATGGAAACATTCTTGGACACAAACTCGAGTACAACTTTAACTCACACAATGTAT
ACATCACGGCAGACAAACAAAAGAATGGAATCAAAGCTAACTTCAAAATTCGCCACAACGTTGAAGATGG
TTCCGTTCAACTAGCAGACCATTATCAACAAAATACTCCAATTGGCGATGGCCCTGTCCTTTTACCAGAC
AACCATTACCTGTCGACACAATCTGTCCTTTCGAAAGATCCCAACGAAAAGCGTGACCACATGGTCCTTC
TTGAGTTTGTAACTGCTGCTGGGATTACACATGGCATGGATGAGCTCTACAAAGGCGGTTCCGAGGGCAG
AGGAAGTCTGCTAACATGCGGTGACGTCGAGGAGAATCCTGGCCCAGGCGGAGGGTCGATGAGCCGGCTG
GACAAGAGCAAAGTGATCAACAGCGCCCTGGAACTGCTGAACGGCGTGGGCATCGAGGGCCTGACCACCC
GGAAGCTGGCCCAGAAACTGGGCGTGGAACAGCCCACCCTGTACTGGCACGTGAAGAACAAGCGGGCCCT
GCTGGACGCCCTGCCCATCGAGATGCTGGACCGGCACCACACCCACAGCTGCCCTCTGGAAGGCGAGAGC
TGGCAGGACTTCCTGCGGAACAACGCCAAGAGCTACAGATGCGCCCTGCTGAGCCACCGGGACGGCGCCA
AAGTGCACCTGGGCACCAGACCCACCGAGAAGCAGTACGAGACACTGGAAAACCAGCTGGCCTTCCTGTG
CCAGCAGGGCTTCAGCCTGGAAAACGCCCTGTACGCCCTGAGCGCCGTGGGCCACTTCACCCTGGGCTGC
GTGCTGGAAGAACAGGAACACCAGGTCGCCAAAGAGGAAAGAGAGACACCCACCACCGACAGCATGCCCC
CCCTGCTGAAGCAGGCCATCGAGCTGTTCGACAGACAGGGCGCCGAGCCCGCCTTCCTGTTCGGCCTGGA
ACTGATCATCTGCGGCCTCGAGAAGCAGCTGAAGTGCGAGAGCGGCGGACCCACCGACGCCCTGGACGAC
TTCGACCTGGACATGCTGCCCGCCGATGCCCTGGATGATTTTGATCTGGATATGCTCCCTGCTGACGCTC
TCGATGACTTCGATCTCGATATGCTGCCAGGCTAAGCGGCCGCGACTCTAGAGTCGACCTGCAGGCATGC
AAGCTTGATATCAAGCTTATCGATAATCAACCTCTGGATTACAAAATTTGTGAAAGATTGACTGGTATTC
TTAACTATGTTGCTCCTTTTACGCTATGTGGATACGCTGCTTTAATGCCTTTGTATCATGCTATTGCTTC
CCGTATGGCTTTCATTTTCTCCTCCTTGTATAAATCCTGGTTGCTGTCTCTTTATGAGGAGTTGTGGCCC
GTTGTCAGGCAACGTGGCGTGGTGTGCACTGTGTTTGCTGACGCAACCCCCACTGGTTGGGGCATTGCCA
CCACCTGTCAGCTCCTTTCCGGGACTTTCGCTTTCCCCCTCCCTATTGCCACGGCGGAACTCATCGCCGC
CTGCCTTGCCCGCTGCTGGACAGGGGCTCGGCTGTTGGGCACTGACAATTCCGTGGTGTTGTCGGGGAAA
TCATCGTCCTTTCCTTGGCTGCTCGCCTGTGTTGCCACCTGGATTCTGCGCGGGACGTCCTTCTGCTACG
TCCCTTCGGCCCTCAATCCAGCGGACCTTCCTTCCCGCGGCCTGCTGCCGGCTCTGCGGCCTCTTCCGCG
TCTTCGCCTTCGCCCTCAGACGAGTCGGATCTCCCTTTGGGCCGCCTCCCCGCATCGATACCGTCGACCT
CGAGGGAATTAATTCGAGCTCGGTACCTTTAAGACCAATGACTTACAAGGCAGCTGTAGATCTTAGCCAC
TTTTTAAAAGAAAAGGGGGGACTGGAAGGGCTAATTCACTCCCAACGAAGACAAGATCTGCTTTTTGCTT
GTACTGGGTCTCTCTGGTTAGACCAGATCTGAGCCTGGGAGCTCTCTGGCTAACTAGGGAACCCACTGCT
TAAGCCTCAATAAAGCTTGCCTTGAGTGCTTCAAGTAGTGTGTGCCCGTCTGTTGTGTGACTCTGGTAAC
TAGAGATCCCTCAGACCCTTTTAGTCAGTGTGGAAAATCTCTAGCAGCATCTAGAATTAATTCCGTGTAT
TCTATAGTGTCACCTAAATCGTATGTGTATGATACATAAGGTTATGTATTAATTGTAGCCGCGTTCTAAC
GACAATATGTACAAGCCTAATTGTGTAGCATCTGGCTTACTGAAGCAGACCCTATCATCTCTCTCGTAAA
CTGCCGTCAGAGTCGGTTTGGTTGGACGAACCTTCTGAGTTTCTGGTAACGCCGTCCCGCACCCGGAAAT
GGTCAGCGAACCAATCAGCAGGGTCATCGCTAGCCAGATCCTCTACGCCGGACGCATCGTGGCCGGCATC
ACCGGCGCCACAGGTGCGGTTGCTGGCGCCTATATCGCCGACATCACCGATGGGGAAGATCGGGCTCGCC
ACTTCGGGCTCATGAGCGCTTGTTTCGGCGTGGGTATGGTGGCAGGCCCCGTGGCCGGGGGACTGTTGGG
CGCCATCTCCTTGCATGCACCATTCCTTGCGGCGGCGGTGCTCAACGGCCTCAACCTACTACTGGGCTGC
TTCCTAATGCAGGAGTCGCATAAGGGAGAGCGTCGAATGGTGCACTCTCAGTACAATCTGCTCTGATGCC
GCATAGTTAAGCCAGCCCCGACACCCGCCAACACCCGCTGACGCGCCCTGACGGGCTTGTCTGCTCCCGG
CATCCGCTTACAGACAAGCTGTGACCGTCTCCGGGAGCTGCATGTGTCAGAGGTTTTCACCGTCATCACC
GAAACGCGCGAGACGAAAGGGCCTCGTGATACGCCTATTTTTATAGGTTAATGTCATGATAATAATGGTT
TCTTAGACGTCAGGTGGCACTTTTCGGGGAAATGTGCGCGGAACCCCTATTTGTTTATTTTTCTAAATAC
ATTCAAATATGTATCCGCTCATGAGACAATAACCCTGATAAATGCTTCAATAATATTGAAAAAGGAAGAG
TATGAGTATTCAACATTTCCGTGTCGCCCTTATTCCCTTTTTTGCGGCATTTTGCCTTCCTGTTTTTGCT
CACCCAGAAACGCTGGTGAAAGTAAAAGATGCTGAAGATCAGTTGGGTGCACGAGTGGGTTACATCGAAC
TGGATCTCAACAGCGGTAAGATCCTTGAGAGTTTTCGCCCCGAAGAACGTTTTCCAATGATGAGCACTTT
TAAAGTTCTGCTATGTGGCGCGGTATTATCCCGTATTGACGCCGGGCAAGAGCAACTCGGTCGCCGCATA
CACTATTCTCAGAATGACTTGGTTGAGTACTCACCAGTCACAGAAAAGCATCTTACGGATGGCATGACAG
TAAGAGAATTATGCAGTGCTGCCATAACCATGAGTGATAACACTGCGGCCAACTTACTTCTGACAACGAT
CGGAGGACCGAAGGAGCTAACCGCTTTTTTGCACAACATGGGGGATCATGTAACTCGCCTTGATCGTTGG
GAACCGGAGCTGAATGAAGCCATACCAAACGACGAGCGTGACACCACGATGCCTGTAGCAATGGCAACAA
CGTTGCGCAAACTATTAACTGGCGAACTACTTACTCTAGCTTCCCGGCAACAATTAATAGACTGGATGGA
GGCGGATAAAGTTGCAGGACCACTTCTGCGCTCGGCCCTTCCGGCTGGCTGGTTTATTGCTGATAAATCT
GGAGCCGGTGAGCGTGGGTCTCGCGGTATCATTGCAGCACTGGGGCCAGATGGTAAGCCCTCCCGTATCG
TAGTTATCTACACGACGGGGAGTCAGGCAACTATGGATGAACGAAATAGACAGATCGCTGAGATAGGTGC
CTCACTGATTAAGCATTGGTAACTGTCAGACCAAGTTTACTCATATATACTTTAGATTGATTTAAAACTT
CATTTTTAATTTAAAAGGATCTAGGTGAAGATCCTTTTTGATAATCTCATGACCAAAATCCCTTAACGTG
AGTTTTCGTTCCACTGAGCGTCAGACCCCGTAGAAAAGATCAAAGGATCTTCTTGAGATCCTTTTTTTCT
GCGCGTAATCTGCTGCTTGCAAACAAAAAAACCACCGCTACCAGCGGTGGTTTGTTTGCCGGATCAAGAG
CTACCAACTCTTTTTCCGAAGGTAACTGGCTTCAGCAGAGCGCAGATACCAAATACTGTTCTTCTAGTGT
AGCCGTAGTTAGGCCACCACTTCAAGAACTCTGTAGCACCGCCTACATACCTCGCTCTGCTAATCCTGTT
ACCAGTGGCTGCTGCCAGTGGCGATAAGTCGTGTCTTACCGGGTTGGACTCAAGACGATAGTTACCGGAT
AAGGCGCAGCGGTCGGGCTGAACGGGGGGTTCGTGCACACAGCCCAGCTTGGAGCGAACGACCTACACCG
AACTGAGATACCTACAGCGTGAGCTATGAGAAAGCGCCACGCTTCCCGAAGGGAGAAAGGCGGACAGGTA
TCCGGTAAGCGGCAGGGTCGGAACAGGAGAGCGCACGAGGGAGCTTCCAGGGGGAAACGCCTGGTATCTT
TATAGTCCTGTCGGGTTTCGCCACCTCTGACTTGAGCGTCGATTTTTGTGATGCTCGTCAGGGGGGCGGA
GCCTATGGAAAAACGCCAGCAACGCGGCCTTTTTACGGTTCCTGGCCTTTTGCTGGCCTTTTGCTCACAT
GTTCTTTCCTGCGTTATCCCCTGATTCTGTGGATAACCGTATTACCGCCTTTGAGTGAGCTGATACCGCT
CGCCGCAGCCGAACGACCGAGCGCAGCGAGTCAGTGAGCGAGGAAGCGGAAGAGCGCCCAATACGCAAAC
CGCCTCTCCCCGCGCGTTGGCCGATTCATTAATGCAGCTGTGGAATGTGTGTCAGTTAGGGTGTGGAAAG
TCCCCAGGCTCCCCAGCAGGCAGAAGTATGCAAAGCATGCATCTCAATTAGTCAGCAACCAGGTGTGGAA
AGTCCCCAGGCTCCCCAGCAGGCAGAAGTATGCAAAGCATGCATCTCAATTAGTCAGCAACCATAGTCCC
GCCCCTAACTCCGCCCATCCCGCCCCTAACTCCGCCCAGTTCCGCCCATTCTCCGCCCCATGGCTGACTA
ATTTTTTTTATTTATGCAGAGGCCGAGGCCGCCTCGGCCTCTGAGCTATTCCAGAAGTAGTGAGGAGGCT
TTTTTGGAGGCCTAGGCTTTTGCAAAAAGCTTGGACACAAGACAGGCTTGCGAGATATGTTTGAGAATAC
CACTTTATCCCGCGTCAGGGAGAGGCAGTGCGTAAAAAGACGCGGACTCATGTGAAATACTGGTTTTTAG
TGCGCCAGATCTCTATAATCTCGCGCAACCTATTTTCCCCTCGAACACTTTTTAAGCCGTAGATAAACAG
GCTGGGACACTTCACATGAGCGAAAAATACATCGTCACCTGGGACATGTTGCAGATCCATGCACGTAAAC
TCGCAAGCCGACTGATGCCTTCTGAACAATGGAAAGGCATTATTGCCGTAAGCCGTGGCGGTCTGTACCG
GGTGCGTTACTGGCGCGTGAACTGGGTATTCGTCATGTCGATACCGTTTGTATTTCCAGCTACGATCACG
ACAACCAGCGCGAGCTTAAAGTGCTGAAACGCGCAGAAGGCGATGGCGAAGGCTTCATCGTTATTGATGA
CCTGGTGGATACCGGTGGTACTGCGGTTGCGATTCGTGAAATGTATCCAAAAGCGCACTTTGTCACCATC
TTCGCAAAACCGGCTGGTCGTCCGCTGGTTGATGACTATGTTGTTGATATCCCGCAAGATACCTGGATTG
AACAGCCGTGGGATATGGGCGTCGTATTCGTCCCGCCAATCTCCGGTCGCTAATCTTTTCAACGCCTGGC
ACTGCCGGGCGTTGTTCTTTTTAACTTCAGGCGGGTTACAATAGTTTCCAGTAAGTATTCTGGAGGCTGC
ATCCATGACACAGGCAAACCTGAGCGAAACCCTGTTCAAACCCCGCTTTAAACATCCTGAAACCTCGACG
CTAGTCCGCCGCTTTAATCACGGCGCACAACCGCCTGTGCAGTCGGCCCTTGATGGTAAAACCATCCCTC
ACTGGTATCGCATGATTAACCGTCTGATGTGGATCTGGCGCGGCATTGACCCACGCGAAATCCTCGACGT
CCAGGCACGTATTGTGATGAGCGATGCCGAACGTACCGACGATGATTTATACGATACGGTGATTGGCTAC
CGTGGCGGCAACTGGATTTATGAGTGGGCCCCGGATCTTTGTGAAGGAACCTTACTTCTGTGGTGTGACA
TAATTGGACAAACTACCTACAGAGATTTAAAGCTCTAAGGTAAATATAAAATTTTTAAGTGTATAATGTG
TTAAACTACTGATTCTAATTGTTTGTGTATTTTAGATTCCAACCTATGGAACTGATGAATGGGAGCAGTG
GTGGAATGCCTTTAATGAGGAAAACCTGTTTTGCTCAGAAGAAATGCCATCTAGTGATGATGAGGCTACT
GCTGACTCTCAACATTCTACTCCTCCAAAAAAGAAGAGAAAGGTAGAAGACCCCAAGGACTTTCCTTCAG
AATTGCTAAGTTTTTTGAGTCATGCTGTGTTTAGTAATAGAACTCTTGCTTGCTTTGCTATTTACACCAC
AAAGGAAAAAGCTGCACTGCTATACAAGAAAATTATGGAAAAATATTCTGTAACCTTTATAAGTAGGCAT
AACAGTTATAATCATAACATACTGTTTTTTCTTACTCCACACAGGCATAGAGTGTCTGCTATTAATAACT
ATGCTCAAAAATTGTGTACCTTTAGCTTTTTAATTTGTAAAGGGGTTAATAAGGAATATTTGATGTATAG
TGCCTTGACTAGAGATCATAATCAGCCATACCACATTTGTAGAGGTTTTACTTGCTTTAAAAAACCTCCC
ACACCTCCCCCTGAACCTGAAACATAAAATGAATGCAATTGTTGTTGTTAACTTGTTTATTGCAGCTTAT
AATGGTTACAAATAAAGCAATAGCATCACAAATTTCACAAATAAAGCATTTTTTTCACTGCATTCTAGTT
GTGGTTTGTCCAAACTCATCAATGTATCTTATCATGTCTGGATCAACTGGATAACTCAAGCTAACCAAAA
TCATCCCAAACTTCCCACCCCATACCCTATTACCACTGCCAATTACCTGTGGTTTCATTTACTCTAAACC
TGTGATTCCTCTGAATTATTTTCATTTTAAAGAAATTGTATTTGTTAAATATGTACTACAAACTTAGTAG
TTGGAAGGGCTAATTCACTCCCAAAGAAGACAAGATATCCTTGATCTGTGGATCTACCACACACAAGGCT
ACTTCCCTGATTAGCAGAACTACACACCAGGGCCAGGGGTCAGATATCCACTGACCTTTGGATGGTGCTA
CAAGCTAGTACCAGTTGAGCCAGATAAGGTAGAAGAGGCCAATAAAGGAGAGAACACCAGCTTGTTACAC
CCTGTGAGCCTGCATGGGATGGATGACCCGGAGAGAGAAGTGTTAGAGTGGAGGTTTGACAGCCGCCTAG
CATTTCATCACGTGGCCCGAGAGCTGCATCCGGAGTACTTCAAGAACTGCTGATATCGAGCTTGCTACAA
GGGACTTTCCGCTGGGGACTTTCCAGGGAGGCGTGGCCTGGGCGGGACTGGGGAGTGGCGAGCCCTCAGA
TCCTGCATATAAGCAGCTGCTTTTTGCCTGTACTGGGTCTCTCTGGTTAGACCAGATCTGAGCCTGGGAG
CTCTCTGGCTAACTAGGGAACCCACTGCTTAAGCCTCAATAAAGCTTGCCTTGAGTGCTTCAAGTAGTGT
GTGCCCGTCTGTTGTGTGACTCTGGTAACTAGAGATCCCTCAGACCCTTTTAGTCAGTGTGGAAAATCTC
TAGCAGTGGCGCCCGAACAGGGACTTGAAAGCGAAAGGGAAACCAGAGGAGCTCTCTCGACGCAGGACTC
GGCTTGCTGAAGCGCGCACGGCAAGAGGCGAGGGGCGGCGACTGGTGAGTACGCCAAAAATTTTGACTAG
CGGAGGCTAGAAGGAGAGAGATGGGTGCGAGAGCGTCAGTATTAAGCGGGGGAGAATTAGATCGCGATGG
GAAAAAATTCGGTTAAGGCCAGGGGGAAAGAAAAAATATAAATTAAAACATATAGTATGGGCAAGCAGGG
AGCTAGAACGATTCGCAGTTAATCCTGGCCTGTTAGAAACATCAGAAGGCTGTAGACAAATACTGGGACA
GCTACAACCATCCCTTCAGACAGGATCAGAAGAACTTAGATCATTATATAATACAGTAGCAACCCTCTAT
TGTGTGCATCAAAGGATAGAGATAAAAGACACCAAGGAAGCTTTAGACAAGATAGAGGAAGAGCAAAACA
AAAGTAAGACCACCGCACAGCAAGCGGCCGGCCGCTGATCTTCAGACCTGGAGGAGGAGATATGAGGGAC
AATTGGAGAAGTGAATTATATAAATATAAAGTAGTAAAAATTGAACCATTAGGAGTAGCACCCACCAAGG
CAAAGAGAAGAGTGGTGCAGAGAGAAAAAAGAGCAGTGGGAAT
